>Addgene plasmid #77293 | PKLR gRNA (BRDN0001149241) | addgene full sequence | sequence record 187478 | Addgene Assembled Sequence
CCCGGGTGCAAAGATGGATAAAGTTTTAAACAGAGAGGAATCTTTGCAGCTAATGGACCTTCTAGGTCTT
GAAAGGAGTGGGAATTGGCTCCGGTGCCCGTCAGTGGGCAGAGCGCACATCGCCCACAGTCCCCGAGAAG
TTGGGGGGAGGGGTCGGCAATTGATCCGGTGCCTAGAGAAGGTGGCGCGGGGTAAACTGGGAAAGTGATG
TCGTGTACTGGCTCCGCCTTTTTCCCGAGGGTGGGGGAGAACCGTATATAAGTGCAGTAGTCGCCGTGAA
CGTTCTTTTTCGCAACGGGTTTGCCGCCAGAACACAGGTAAGTGCCGTGTGTGGTTCCCGCGGGCCTGGC
CTCTTTACGGGTTATGGCCCTTGCGTGCCTTGAATTACTTCCACCTGGCTGCAGTACGTGATTCTTGATC
CCGAGCTTCGGGTTGGAAGTGGGTGGGAGAGTTCGAGGCCTTGCGCTTAAGGAGCCCCTTCGCCTCGTGC
TTGAGTTGAGGCCTGGCCTGGGCGCTGGGGCCGCCGCGTGCGAATCTGGTGGCACCTTCGCGCCTGTCTC
GCTGCTTTCGATAAGTCTCTAGCCATTTAAAATTTTTGATGACCTGCTGCGACGCTTTTTTTCTGGCAAG
ATAGTCTTGTAAATGCGGGCCAAGATCTGCACACTGGTATTTCGGTTTTTGGGGCCGCGGGCGGCGACGG
GGCCCGTGCGTCCCAGCGCACATGTTCGGCGAGGCGGGGCCTGCGAGCGCGGCCACCGAGAATCGGACGG
GGGTAGTCTCAAGCTGGCCGGCCTGCTCTGGTGCCTGGCCTCGCGCCGCCGTGTATCGCCCCGCCCTGGG
CGGCAAGGCTGGCCCGGTCGGCACCAGTTGCGTGAGCGGAAAGATGGCCGCTTCCCGGCCCTGCTGCAGG
GAGCTCAAAATGGAGGACGCGGCGCTCGGGAGAGCGGGCGGGTGAGTCACCCACACAAAGGAAAAGGGCC
TTTCCGTCCTCAGCCGTCGCTTCATGTGACTCCACGGAGTACCGGGCGCCGTCCAGGCACCTCGATTAGT
TCTCGAGCTTTTGGAGTACGTCGTCTTTAGGTTGGGGGGAGGGGTTTTATGCGATGGAGTTTCCCCACAC
TGAGTGGGTGGAGACTGAAGTTAGGCCAGCTTGGCACTTGATGTAATTCTCCTTGGAATTTGCCCTTTTT
GAGTTTGGATCTTGGTTCATTCTCAAGCCTCAGACAGTGGTTCAAAGTTTTTTTCTTCCATTTCAGGTGT
CGTGACGTACGGCCACCATGACCGAGTACAAGCCCACGGTGCGCCTCGCCACCCGCGACGACGTCCCCAG
GGCCGTACGCACCCTCGCCGCCGCGTTCGCCGACTACCCCGCCACGCGCCACACCGTCGATCCGGACCGC
CACATCGAGCGGGTCACCGAGCTGCAAGAACTCTTCCTCACGCGCGTCGGGCTCGACATCGGCAAGGTGT
GGGTCGCGGACGACGGCGCCGCCGTGGCGGTCTGGACCACGCCGGAGAGCGTCGAAGCGGGGGCGGTGTT
CGCCGAGATCGGCCCGCGCATGGCCGAGTTGAGCGGTTCCCGGCTGGCCGCGCAGCAACAGATGGAAGGC
CTCCTGGCGCCGCACCGGCCCAAGGAGCCCGCGTGGTTCCTGGCCACCGTCGGAGTCTCGCCCGACCACC
AGGGCAAGGGTCTGGGCAGCGCCGTCGTGCTCCCCGGAGTGGAGGCGGCCGAGCGCGCCGGGGTGCCCGC
CTTCCTGGAGACCTCCGCGCCCCGCAACCTCCCCTTCTACGAGCGGCTCGGCTTCACCGTCACCGCCGAC
GTCGAGGTGCCCGAAGGACCGCGCACCTGGTGCATGACCCGCAAGCCCGGTGCCTGAACGCGTTAAGTCG
ACAATCAACCTCTGGATTACAAAATTTGTGAAAGATTGACTGGTATTCTTAACTATGTTGCTCCTTTTAC
GCTATGTGGATACGCTGCTTTAATGCCTTTGTATCATGCTATTGCTTCCCGTATGGCTTTCATTTTCTCC
TCCTTGTATAAATCCTGGTTGCTGTCTCTTTATGAGGAGTTGTGGCCCGTTGTCAGGCAACGTGGCGTGG
TGTGCACTGTGTTTGCTGACGCAACCCCCACTGGTTGGGGCATTGCCACCACCTGTCAGCTCCTTTCCGG
GACTTTCGCTTTCCCCCTCCCTATTGCCACGGCGGAACTCATCGCCGCCTGCCTTGCCCGCTGCTGGACA
GGGGCTCGGCTGTTGGGCACTGACAATTCCGTGGTGTTGTCGGGGAAATCATCGTCCTTTCCTTGGCTGC
TCGCCTGTGTTGCCACCTGGATTCTGCGCGGGACGTCCTTCTGCTACGTCCCTTCGGCCCTCAATCCAGC
GGACCTTCCTTCCCGCGGCCTGCTGCCGGCTCTGCGGCCTCTTCCGCGTCTTCGCCTTCGCCCTCAGACG
AGTCGGATCTCCCTTTGGGCCGCCTCCCCGCGTCGACTTTAAGACCAATGACTTACAAGGCAGCTGTAGA
TCTTAGCCACTTTTTAAAAGAAAAGGGGGGACTGGAAGGGCTAATTCACTCCCAACGAAGACAAGATCTG
CTTTTTGCTTGTACTGGGTCTCTCTGGTTAGACCAGATCTGAGCCTGGGAGCTCTCTGGCTAACTAGGGA
ACCCACTGCTTAAGCCTCAATAAAGCTTGCCTTGAGTGCTTCAAGTAGTGTGTGCCCGTCTGTTGTGTGA
CTCTGGTAACTAGAGATCCCTCAGACCCTTTTAGTCAGTGTGGAAAATCTCTAGCAGTACGTATAGTAGT
TCATGTCATCTTATTATTCAGTATTTATAACTTGCAAAGAAATGAATATCAGAGAGTGAGAGGAACTTGT
TTATTGCAGCTTATAATGGTTACAAATAAAGCAATAGCATCACAAATTTCACAAATAAAGCATTTTTTTC
ACTGCATTCTAGTTGTGGTTTGTCCAAACTCATCAATGTATCTTATCATGTCTGGCTCTAGCTATCCCGC
CCCTAACTCCGCCCATCCCGCCCCTAACTCCGCCCAGTTCCGCCCATTCTCCGCCCCATGGCTGACTAAT
TTTTTTTATTTATGCAGAGGCCGAGGCCGCCTCGGCCTCTGAGCTATTCCAGAAGTAGTGAGGAGGCTTT
TTTGGAGGCCTAGGGACGTACCCAATTCGCCCTATAGTGAGTCGTATTACGCGCGCTCACTGGCCGTCGT
TTTACAACGTCGTGACTGGGAAAACCCTGGCGTTACCCAACTTAATCGCCTTGCAGCACATCCCCCTTTC
GCCAGCTGGCGTAATAGCGAAGAGGCCCGCACCGATCGCCCTTCCCAACAGTTGCGCAGCCTGAATGGCG
AATGGG
[124 nt withheld, positions 3367-3490]
C
[91 nt withheld, positions 3492-3582]
A
[49 nt withheld, positions 3584-3632]
CCTTTGACGTTGGAGTCCACGTTCTTT
[37 nt withheld, positions 3660-3696]
ACCCTATCTCGGTCTATTCTTTTGATTTATAAGGGATTTTGCCGATTTCGGCCTATTGGTTAAAAAATGA
GCTGATTTAACAAAAATTTAACGCGAATTTTAACAAAATATTAACGCTTACAATTTAGGTGGCACTTTTC
GGGGAAATGTGCGCGGAACCCCTATTTGTTTATTTTTCTAAATACATTCAAATATGTATCCGCTCATGAG
ACAATAACCCTGATAAATGCTTCAATAATATTGAAAAAGGAAGAGTATGAGTATTCAACATTTCCGTGTC
GCCCTTATTCCCTTTTTTGCGGCATTTTGCCTTCCTGTTTTTGCTCACCCAGAAACGCTGGTGAAAGTAA
AAGATGCTGAAGATCAGTTGGGTGCACGAGTGGGTTACATCGAACTGGATCTCAACAGCGGTAAGATCCT
TGAGAGTTTTCGCCCCGAAGAACGTTTTCCAATGATGAGCACTTTTAAAGTTCTGCTATGTGGCGCGGTA
TTATCCCGTATTGACGCCGGGCAAGAGCAACTCGGTCGCCGCATACACTATTCTCAGAATGACTTGGTTG
AGTACTCACCAGTCACAGAAAAGCATCTTACGGATGGCATGACAGTAAGAGAATTATGCAGTGCTGCCAT
AACCATGAGTGATAACACTGCGGCCAACTTACTTCTGACAACGATCGGAGGACCGAAGGAGCTAACCGCT
TTTTTGCACAACATGGGGGATCATGTAACTCGCCTTGATCGTTGGGAACCGGAGCTGAATGAAGCCATAC
CAAACGACGAGCGTGACACCACGATGCCTGTAGCAATGGCAACAACGTTGCGCAAACTATTAACTGGCGA
ACTACTTACTCTAGCTTCCCGGCAACAATTAATAGACTGGATGGAGGCGGATAAAGTTGCAGGACCACTT
CTGCGCTCGGCCCTTCCGGCTGGCTGGTTTATTGCTGATAAATCTGGAGCCGGTGAGCGTGGGTCTCGCG
GTATCATTGCAGCACTGGGGCCAGATGGTAAGCCCTCCCGTATCGTAGTTATCTACACGACGGGGAGTCA
GGCAACTATGGATGAACGAAATAGACAGATCGCTGAGATAGGTGCCTCACTGATTAAGCATTGGTAACTG
TCAGACCAAGTTTACTCATATATACTTTAGATTGATTTAAAACTTCATTTTTAATTTAAAAGGATCTAGG
TGAAGATCCTTTTTGATAATCTCATGACCAAAATCCCTTAACGTGAGTTTTCGTTCCACTGAGCGTCAGA
CCCCGTAGAAAAGATCAAAGGATCTTCTTGAGATCCTTTTTTTCTGCGCGTAATCTGCTGCTTGCAAACA
AAAAAACCACCGCTACCAGCGGTGGTTTGTTTGCCGGATCAAGAGCTACCAACTCTTTTTCCGAAGGTAA
CTGGCTTCAGCAGAGCGCAGATACCAAATACTGTTCTTCTAGTGTAGCCGTAGTTAGGCCACCACTTCAA
GAACTCTGTAGCACCGCCTACATACCTCGCTCTGCTAATCCTGTTACCAGTGGCTGCTGCCAGTGGCGAT
AAGTCGTGTCTTACCGGGTTGGACTCAAGACGATAGTTACCGGATAAGGCGCAGCGGTCGGGCTGAACGG
GGGGTTCGTGCACACAGCCCAGCTTGGAGCGAACGACCTACACCGAACTGAGATACCTACAGCGTGAGCT
ATGAGAAAGCGCCACGCTTCCCGAAGGGAGAAAGGCGGACAGGTATCCGGTAAGCGGCAGGGTCGGAACA
GGAGAGCGCACGAGGGAGCTTCCAGGGGGAAACGCCTGGTATCTTTATAGTCCTGTCGGGTTTCGCCACC
TCTGACTTGAGCGTCGATTTTTGTGATGCTCGTCAGGGGGGCGGAGCCTATGGAAAAACGCCAGCAACGC
GGCCTTTTTACGGTTCCTGGCCTTTTGCTGGCCTTTTGCTCACATGTTCTTTCCTGCGTTATCCCCTGAT
TCTGTGGATAACCGTATTACCGCCTTTGAGTGAGCTGATACCGCTCGCCGCAGCCGAACGACCGAGCGCA
GCGAGTCAGTGAGCGAGGAAGCGGAAGAGCGCCCAATACGCAAACCGCCTCTCCCCGCGCGTTGGCCGAT
TCATTAATGCAGCTGGCACGACAGGTTTCCCGACTGGAAAGCGGGCAGTGAGCGCAACGCAATTAATGTG
AGTTAGCTCACTCATTAGGCACCCCAGGCTTTACACTTTATGCTTCCGGCTCGTATGTTGTGTGGAATTG
TGAGCGGATAACAATTTCACACAGGAAACAGCTATGACCATGATTACGCCAAGCGCGCAATTAACCCTCA
CTAAAGGGAACAAAAGCTGGAGCTGCAAGCTTAATGTAGTCTTATGCAATACTCTTGTAGTCTTGCAACA
TGGTAACGATGAGTTAGCAACATGCCTTACAAGGAGAGAAAAAGCACCGTGCATGCCGATTGGTGGAAGT
AAGGTGGTACGATCGTGCCTTATTAGGAAGGCAACAGACGGGTCTGACATGGATTGGACGAACCACTGAA
TTGCCGCATTGCAGAGATATTGTATTTAAGTGCCTAGCTCGATACATAAACGGGTCTCTCTGGTTAGACC
AGATCTGAGCCTGGGAGCTCTCTGGCTAACTAGGGAACCCACTGCTTAAGCCTCAATAAAGCTTGCCTTG
AGTGCTTCAAGTAGTGTGTGCCCGTCTGTTGTGTGACTCTGGTAACTAGAGATCCCTCAGACCCTTTTAG
TCAGTGTGGAAAATCTCTAGCAGTGGCGCCCGAACAGGGACTTGAAAGCGAAAGGGAAACCAGAGGAGCT
CTCTCGACGCAGGACTCGGCTTGCTGAAGCGCGCACGGCAAGAGGCGAGGGGCGGCGACTGGTGAGTACG
CCAAAAATTTTGACTAGCGGAGGCTAGAAGGAGAGAGATGGGTGCGAGAGCGTCAGTATTAAGCGGGGGA
GAATTAGATCGCGATGGGAAAAAATTCGGTTAAGGCCAGGGGGAAAGAAAAAATATAAATTAAAACATAT
AGTATGGGCAAGCAGGGAGCTAGAACGATTCGCAGTTAATCCTGGCCTGTTAGAAACATCAGAAGGCTGT
AGACAAATACTGGGACAGCTACAACCATCCCTTCAGACAGGATCAGAAGAACTTAGATCATTATATAATA
CAGTAGCAACCCTCTATTGTGTGCATCAAAGGATAGAGATAAAAGACACCAAGGAAGCTTTAGACAAGAT
AGAGGAAGAGCAAAACAAAAGTAAGACCACCGCACAGCAAGCGGCCGCTGATCTTCAGACCTGGAGGAGG
AGATATGAGGGACAATTGGAGAAGTGAATTATATAAATATAAAGTAGTAAAAATTGAACCATTAGGAGTA
GCACCCACCAAGGCAAAGAGAAGAGTGGTGCAGAGAGAAAAAAGAGCAGTGGGAATAGGAGCTTTGTTCC
TTGGGTTCTTGGGAGCAGCAGGAAGCACTATGGGCGCAGCGTCAATGACGCTGACGGTACAGGCCAGACA
ATTATTGTCTGGTATAGTGCAGCAGCAGAACAATTTGCTGAGGGCTATTGAGGCGCAACAGCATCTGTTG
CAACTCACAGTCTGGGGCATCAAGCAGCTCCAGGCAAGAATCCTGGCTGTGGAAAGATACCTAAAGGATC
AACAGCTCCTGGGGATTTGGGGTTGCTCTGGAAAACTCATTTGCACCACTGCTGTGCCTTGGAATGCTAG
TTGGAGTAATAAATCTCTGGAACAGATTTGGAATCACACGACCTGGATGGAGTGGGACAGAGAAATTAAC
AATTACACAAGCTTAATACACTCCTTAATTGAAGAATCGCAAAACCAGCAAGAAAAGAATGAACAAGAAT
TATTGGAATTAGATAAATGGGCAAGTTTGTGGAATTGGTTTAACATAACAAATTGGCTGTGGTATATAAA
ATTATTCATAATGATAGTAGGAGGCTTGGTAGGTTTAAGAATAGTTTTTGCTGTACTTTCTATAGTGAAT
AGAGTTAGGCAGGGATATTCACCATTATCGTTTCAGACCCACCTCCCAACCCCGAGGGGACCCAGAGAGG
GCCTATTTCCCATGATTCCTTCATATTTGCATATACGATACAAGGCTGTTAGAGAGATAATTAGAATTAA
TTTGACTGTAAACACAAAGATATTAGTACAAAATACGTGACGTAGAAAGTAATAATTTCTTGGGTAGTTT
GCAGTTTTAAAATTATGTTTTAAAATGGACTATCATATGCTTACCGTAACTTGAAAGTATTTCGATTTCT
TGGCTTTATATATCTTGTGGAAAGGACGAAACACCGGTGACCCAAGTGGAGAACGGGTTTTAGAGCTAGA
AATAGCAAGTTAAAATAAGGCTAGTCCGTTATCAACTTGAAAAAGTGGCACCGAGTCGGTGCTTTTTTAA
GCTTGGCGTAACTAGATCTTGAGACAAATGGCAGTATTCATCCACAATTTTAAAAGAAAAGGGGGGATTG
GGGGGTACAGTGCAGGGGAAAGAATAGTAGACATAATAGCAACAGACATACAAACTAAAGAATTACAAAA
ACAAATTACAAAAATTCAAAATTTTCGGGTTTATTACAGGGACAGCAGAGATCCACTTTGGCGCCGGCTC
GAGGGGG
Features (pLannotate 1.2.2; 29 found; start..end, strand, type, name):
     14..80      +  CDS            small t antigen (fragment): SV40 (simian virus 40) small t antigen
    106..317     +  promoter       EF-1α core promoter: core promoter for human elongation factor EF-1α
    318..1256    +  intron         EF-1α intron A: intron upstream of the start codon of human EF-1α
   1278..1877    +  CDS            PuroR (fragment): puromycin N-acetyltransferase; pac from Streptomyces; confers resistance to puromycin
   1893..2481    +  misc_feature   WPRE: woodchuck hepatitis virus posttranscriptional regulatory element
   2532..2551    +  misc_feature   cPPT/CTS (fragment): central polypurine tract and central termination sequence of HIV-1
   2553..2786    +  LTR            3' LTR (ΔU3): self-inactivating 3' long terminal repeat (LTR) from HIV-1
   2864..2985    +  polyA_signal   SV40 poly(A) signal: SV40 polyadenylation signal
   3025..3160    +  rep_origin     SV40 ori: SV40 origin of replication
   3181..3199    -  promoter       T7 promoter: promoter for bacteriophage T7 RNA polymerase
   3207..3362    +  CDS            lacZα (fragment): LacZα fragment of β-galactosidase; lacZ fragment
   3367..3795    +  rep_origin     f1 ori (sequence partly withheld): f1 bacteriophage origin of replication; arrow indicates direction of (+) strand synthesis
   3848..3952    +  promoter       AmpR promoter: bla
   3953..4813    +  CDS            AmpR: β-lactamase; bla; confers resistance to ampicillin, carbenicillin, and related antibiotics
   4984..5572    +  rep_origin     ori: high-copy-number ColE1/pMB1/pBR322/pUC origin of replication
   5755..5847    +  CDS            lacI (fragment): lac repressor; lacI; The lac repressor binds to the lac operator to inhibit transcription in E. coli. This inhibition can be relieved by adding lactose or isopropyl-β-D-thiogalactopyranoside (IPTG).
   5860..5881    +  protein_bind   CAP binding site: CAP binding activates transcription in the presence of cAMP. E. coli catabolite activator protein
   5896..5926    +  promoter       lac promoter: promoter for the E. coli lac operon
   5934..5950    +  protein_bind   lac operator: The lac repressor binds to the lac operator to inhibit transcription in E. coli. This inhibition can be relieved by adding lactose or isopropyl-β-D-thiogalactopyranoside (IPTG). lac repressor encoded by lacI
   5995..6013    +  promoter       T3 promoter: promoter for bacteriophage T3 RNA polymerase
   6041..6267    +  promoter       RSV promoter: Rous sarcoma virus enhancer/promoter
   6268..6448    +  LTR            5' LTR (truncated): truncated 5' long terminal repeat (LTR) from HIV-1
   6495..6620    +  misc_feature   HIV-1 Ψ: packaging signal of human immunodeficiency virus type 1
   6604..6967    +  CDS            HIV-1 gag (fragment): gag protein from human immunodeficiency virus 1; gag
   7113..7346    +  misc_feature   RRE: The Rev response element (RRE) of HIV-1 allows for Rev-dependent mRNA export from the nucleus to the cytoplasm.
   7723..7749    +  CDS            Rev (fragment): human immunodeficiency virus 1 (HIV-1) Rev protein; rev; enhances nuclear export of unspliced and incompletely spliced viral mRNAs
   7753..7993    +  promoter       U6 promoter: RNA polymerase III promoter for human U6 snRNA
   8023..8098    +  misc_RNA       gRNA scaffold: guide RNA scaffold for the Streptococcus pyogenes CRISPR/Cas9 system
   8154..8271    +  misc_feature   cPPT/CTS: central polypurine tract and central termination sequence of HIV-1
