[The description below was written by a language model from this plasmid's Addgene catalogue record and pLannotate feature annotations shown in this document.]
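Description:
PKLR gRNA (BRDN0001149241) is a third-generation lentiviral guide RNA plasmid built on the lentiGuide-Puro backbone and designed to direct Streptococcus pyogenes Cas9 to the human PKLR gene, which encodes the liver/red-cell pyruvate kinase. In bacteria it is maintained through a high-copy ColE1/pUC-type origin and selected with ampicillin via the β-lactamase gene. The backbone also carries an f1 origin, an SV40 origin and polyadenylation signal, and remnants of lac and phage promoter elements that play no role in the payload.

The transfer cassette is framed by an RSV promoter fused to a truncated HIV-1 5' LTR, which makes genomic RNA production Tat-independent, and a self-inactivating ΔU3 3' LTR. Between them lie the Ψ packaging signal with a partial gag sequence, the Rev response element for nuclear export of the full-length transcript, and a cPPT/CTS that aids nuclear import of the provirus. A human U6 RNA polymerase III promoter drives the PKLR-specific 20-nucleotide spacer joined to the Cas9 guide scaffold. Downstream, an EF-1α core promoter with its intron A expresses puromycin N-acetyltransferase, followed by a WPRE to enhance transcript stability and expression, so transduced mammalian cells can be selected with puromycin.

The plasmid does not encode Cas9, so it has to be paired with a separate Cas9-expressing lentivirus or used in cells that already express the nuclease. The guide was designed against two PKLR reference transcripts, and the depositor comments link it to a human kinome gRNA library, making it suited to knockout of PKLR in individual or arrayed loss-of-function experiments.
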