Addgene plasmid #77293: PKLR gRNA (BRDN0001149241)
Purpose: 3rd generation lentiviral gRNA plasmid targeting human PKLR
Depositing lab: John Doench & David Root. Depositing organization: Broad Institute. Publication: Optimized sgRNA design to maximize activity and minimize off-target effects of CRISPR-Cas9. Doench JG, Fusi N, Sullender M, Hegde M, Vaimberg EW, Donovan KF, Smith I, Tothova Z, Wilen C, Orchard R, Virgin HW, Listgarten J, Root DE. Nat Biotechnol. 2016 Jan 18. doi: 10.1038/nbt.3437. PubMed 26780180.
Backbone
  Vector backbone: lentiGuide-Puro
  Backbone manufacturer: Zhang Lab (Addgene plasmid # 52963)
  Vector type: Mammalian Expression, Lentiviral, CRISPR
  Selectable markers: Puromycin
Growth in bacteria
  Bacterial resistance: Ampicillin, 100 μg/mL
  Growth temperature: 37°C
  Growth strain: DH5alpha
  Copy number: High Copy
Gene/Insert
  Gene/Insert name: PKLR (alt names: PKLR; NM_000298.5)
  gRNA/shRNA sequence: GTGACCCAAGTGGAGAACGG
  Species: H. sapiens (human)
  Entrez Gene: PKLR (a.k.a. CNSHA2, PK1, PKL, PKRL, RPK)
  Promoter: hU6
  Cloning method: Unknown
  Sequencing primers: 5′ U6-F; 3′ pS2-R
Terms and licenses: Academic/Nonprofit Terms; Industry Terms: Not Available to Industry
Depositor comments: The gRNA was designed to target the following Genbank reference sequence(s): NM_000298.5,NM_181871.3. Note that this plasmid does NOT contain Cas9. It should be used in conjunction with lentiCas9-Blast (Addgene #52962) or otherwise with cell lines already expressing Cas9. Browse the full kinome gRNA library at http://www.addgene.org/pooled-library/broadgpp-human-kinome/ or visit http://www.broadinstitute.org/rnai/public/ for detailed protocols and information.
How to cite: PKLR gRNA (BRDN0001149241) was a gift from John Doench & David Root (Addgene plasmid # 77293 ; http://n2t.net/addgene:77293 ; RRID:Addgene_77293)
