>Addgene plasmid #77293 | PKLR gRNA (BRDN0001149241) | depositor partial sequence | sequence record 144753 | Target Sequence
GTGACCCAAGTGGAGAACGG
