>Addgene plasmid #77293 | PKLR gRNA (BRDN0001149241) | addgene partial sequence | sequence record 187477 | hU6-F
TAGAAAGTAATAATTTCTTGGGTAGTTTGCAGTTTTAAAATTATGTTTTAAAATGGACTATCATATGCTT
ACCGTAACTTGAAAGTATTTCGATTTCTTGGCTTTATATATCTTGTGGAAAGGACGAAACACCGGTGACC
CAAGTGGAGAACGGGTTTTAGAGCTAGAAATAGCAAGTTAAAATAAGGCTAGTCCGTTATCAACTTGAAA
AAGTGGCACCGAGTCGGTGCTTTTTTAAGCTTGGCGTAACTAGATCTTGAGACAAATGGCAGTATTCATC
CACAATTTTAAAAGAAAAGGGGGGATTGGGGGGTACAGTGCAGGGGAAAGAATAGTAGACATAATAGCAA
CAGACATACAAACTAAAGAATTACAAAAACAAATTACAAAAATTCAAAATTTTCGGGTTTATTACAGGGA
CAGCAGAGATCCACTTTGGCGCCGGCTCGAGGGGGCCCGGGTGCAAAGATGGATAAAGTTTTAAACAGAG
AGGAATCTTTGCAGCTAATGGACCTTCTAGGTCTTGAAAGGAGTGGGAATTGGCTCCGGTGCCCGTCAGT
GGGCAGAGCG
